Addgene plasmid #42358: SCLYA
Purpose: Bacterial expression for structure determination; may not be full ORF
Depositing lab: Nicola Burgess-Brown. Depositing organization: University of Oxford.
Backbone
  Vector backbone: pNIC28-Bsa4
  Backbone manufacturer: SGC
  Vector type: Bacterial Expression
Growth in bacteria
  Bacterial resistance: Kanamycin, 50 μg/mL
  Growth temperature: 37°C
  Growth strain: Mach1 ;
  Copy number: High Copy
Gene/Insert
  Gene/Insert name: SCLYA (alt names: SCLY; gi|14043901; PDB:2HDY/3GZC/'3GZD)
  Species: H. sapiens (human)
  Insert size (bp): 1414
  Mutation: See Comments
  GenBank ID: SCLY gi|14043901
  Entrez Gene: SCLY (a.k.a. SCL, hSCL)
  Tag / fusion protein: His6-TEV (N terminal on insert)
  Cloning method: Ligation Independent Cloning
  Sequencing primers: 5′ T7; 3′ T7-term
Terms and licenses: Academic/Nonprofit Terms; Industry Terms: Not Available to Industry
Depositor comments: http://www.thesgc.org/structures/2HDY/ Use BL21(DE3)-R3-pRARE2 strain for expression.
How to cite: SCLYA was a gift from Nicola Burgess-Brown (Addgene plasmid # 42358 ; http://n2t.net/addgene:42358 ; RRID:Addgene_42358)
