[The description below was written by a language model from this plasmid's Addgene catalogue record.]
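Description:
SCLYA is a bacterial expression plasmid built on the pNIC28-Bsa4 backbone from the Structural Genomics Consortium, made to produce recombinant human selenocysteine lyase (SCLY) in E. coli for structure determination. It is maintained as a high-copy plasmid under kanamycin selection. The record does not list an origin of replication or a feature table, so the backbone elements cannot be described in detail. The use of T7 and T7-terminator sequencing primers, together with the depositor's recommendation of a DE3 lysogen expression strain carrying a rare-codon tRNA plasmid, indicates that the insert sits in a T7 promoter/terminator expression cassette driven by T7 RNA polymerase supplied by the host.

The insert is a roughly 1.4 kb human SCLY coding fragment introduced by ligation-independent cloning. The catalogue entry cautions that it may not represent the full open reading frame, which is common for constructs whose boundaries were chosen to give a well-behaved, crystallisable protein. The mutation field only refers to the comments, which give no specific sequence changes, so any differences from the reference sequence are not stated in the record. The protein is expressed with an N-terminal hexahistidine tag followed by a TEV protease recognition site. This allows capture by immobilised metal affinity chromatography and subsequent removal of the tag by TEV cleavage. The alternative names link the construct to several deposited crystal structures of SCLY, consistent with its use for producing purified protein for crystallography and related biochemical or biophysical studies of this enzyme.
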