>Addgene plasmid #42358 | SCLYA | depositor partial sequence | sequence record 57191 | SCLYA sequence 1414 bps
CATATGCACCATCATCATCATCATTCTTCTGGTGTAGATCTGGGTACCGAGAACCTGTACTTCCAATCCA
TGGGGAGGGATGCGCCGGCACCCGCGGCGAGTCAGCCCAGCGGCTGCGGGAAACACAACTCGCCGGAGAG
GAAAGTTTATATGGACTATAATGCAACGACTCCCCTGGAGCCAGAAGTTATCCAGGCCATGACCAAGGCC
ATGTGGGAAGCCTGGGGAAATCCCAGCAGCCCGTATTCAGCAGGAAGAAAGGCCAAGGATATTATAAATG
CAGCTCGGGAAAGCCTCGCGAAGATGATAGGGGGGAAACCTCAAGATATAATCTTCACTTCCGGGGGCAC
TGAGTCAAATAATTTAGTAATCCATTCTGTGGTGAAACATTTCCACGCAAACCAGACCTCAAAGGGACAC
ACAGGTGGGCACCACAGCCCAGTGAAGGGGGCCAAGCCCCATTTCATTACTTCCTCGGTGGAACACGACT
CCATCCGGCTGCCCCTGGAGCACCTGGTGGAAGAACAAGTGGCAGCGGTCACCTTTGTCCCGGTGTCCAA
GGTGAGCGGGCAGACAGAGGTGGACGACATCCTCGCGGCAGTCCGCCCGACCACACGCCTCGTGACCATC
ATGCTGGCCAACAATGAGACTGGCATTGTCATGCCTGTCCCTGAAATCAGTCAGCGCATTAAAGCCCTGA
ACCAGGAACGGGTGGCAGCTGGGCTACCTCCCATCCTCGTGCACACGGATGCTGCACAGGCCTTGGGGAA
GCAGCGCGTGGATGTGGAGGACCTGGGCGTGGACTTCCTTACAATCGTGGGGCACAAGTTTTATGGTCCC
AGGATTGGCGCACTTTATATACGAGGACTTGGTGAATTTACCCCTCTCTACCCTATGCTATTTGGAGGTG
GACAAGAACGGAATTTCAGGCCAGGGACAGAGAACACCCCAATGATTGCTGGCCTTGGGAAGGCCGCGGA
GCTGGTGACCCAGAACTGCGAGGCTTATGAGGCCCACATGAGGGACGTCCGCGACTACCTGGAAGAGAGG
CTGGAAGCTGAATTCGGTCAGAAGAGAATCCATCTGAATAGCCAGTTTCCAGGCACCCAGCGGCTTCCCA
ATACCTGTAACTTTTCCATCCGGGGACCCCGGCTTCAAGGCCACGTGGTGCTTGCGCAGTGCCGAGTGCT
GATGGCCAGTGTGGGGGCCGCGTGCCACTCGGACCACGGGGACCAGCCGTCCCCAGTGCTGCTGAGCTAC
GGTGTCCCCTTCGACGTGGCCAGGAACGCGCTCCGGCTCAGCGTGGGCCGCAGCACCACCAGGGCCGAGG
TGGACCTCGTCGTGCAGGACCTGAAGCAGGCCGTGGCGCAGCTGGAGGACCAGGCCTGACAGTAAAGGTG
GATACGGATCCGAA
