>Addgene plasmid #42358 | SCLYA | addgene partial sequence | sequence record 59305 | T7 5'-TAATACGACTCACTATAGGG-3'
ATTCCCTCTAGAAATAATTTTGTTTAACTTTAAGAAGGAGATATACATATGCACCATCATCATCATCATT
CTTCTGGTGTAGATCTGGGTACCGAGAACCTGTACTTCCAATCCATGGGGAGGGATGCGCCGGCACCCGC
GGCGAGTCAGCCCAGCGGCTGCGGGAAACACAACTCGCCGGAGAGGAAAGTTTATATGGACTATAATGCA
ACGACTCCCCTGGAGCCAGAAGTTATCCAGGCCATGACCAAGGCCATGTGGGAAGCCTGGGGAAATCCCA
GCAGCCCGTATTCAGCAGGAAGAAAGGCCAAGGATATTATAAATGCAGCTCGGGAAAGCCTCGCGAAGAT
GATAGGGGGGAAACCTCAAGATATAATCTTCACTTCCGGGGGCACTGAGTCAAATAATTTAGTAATCCAT
TCTGTGGTGAAACATTTCCACGCAAACCAGACCTCAAAGGGACACACAGGTGGGCACCACAGCCCAGTGA
AGGGGGCCAAGCCCCATTTCATTACTTCCTCGGTGGAACACGACTCCATCCGGCTGCCCCTGGAGCACCT
GGTGGAAGAACAAGTGGCAGCGGTCACCTTTGTCCCGGTGTCCAAGGTGAGCGGGCAGACAGAGGTGGAC
GACATCCTCGCGGCAGTCCGCCCGACCACACGCCTCGTGACCATCATGCTGGCCAACAATGAGACTGGCA
TTGTCATGCCTGTCCCTGAAATCAGTCAGCGCATTAAAGCCCTGAACCAGGAACGGGTGGCAGCTGGGCT
ACCTCCCATCCTCGTGCACACGGATGCTGCACAGGCCTTGGGGAAGCAGCGCGTGGATGTGGAGGACCTG
GGCGTGGACTTCCTTACAATCGTGGGGCACAAGTTTTATGGTCCCAGGATTGGCGCACTTTATATA
